>Addgene plasmid #19029 | pKO-II-miR-17~92 | depositor full sequence | sequence record 8920 | Author sequence
CGGACCGGTAAAACGACGGCCAGTGTTAACTCTAGAATTCTGGAATTTCCTGAACCACAGCATGTAGCAG
GGAGTGGGCTTATCTCAGCTCTGGGGTTGTTTACAAGGCACTTTCCGAGCCCTGTGCTCTCTCTCTACCA
GAGAGCCCAGACTTCTCGGTGCTGCACTAGGCGAGGGAGGCGGCTCAGGTACTGGTCGCGAAGCTCCGAG
CCCAGCACGCGCCCCGTCGCACGCGGCCAGGTTTAAGGAGACTTTCCCGGGAGGAGCTGGACCCCCAAAG
GATCCGTGATCTACGGAGATCGGGGGGGGCGACGGTGGGCGAGTGGATGTGACTCGTCTCCCACTCGCGT
GGGCCTCCCGATCGGCGGCTACGGGAGAGTGGGCGAGCTGTGGTCACCGGGCGCCTCCGTCGAGTCCCCG
GCCAGCGCGGCTGGCGGGAAGCCTGAGCCGCGTGCGCTCGCAGGAGGGTGCGCGGCGCGGGGTCCGCACG
CGCGGGGCTGGCTCGGGAGGGCGTGCCGGGGGCGTGGCGCGAGGTGTCCCGGCCCGGAGCCCTGCGCCGA
GGGCAGCGGGCGGCAGTGGGCGGACCCCGGGGGACGCGCGGCCCGGGGAAGGCGGCGCGGCGCCACCAGC
GGCTCCCCCGGCTCCCGCTCGCCTGGCCGCCAAGAACGAGCCGCCGTGGGCGGGGCCTGCGGTGATTGGC
GGGCGGGCGGGGAGGTCGGAAGTACTTTGTTTTTTATGCTAATGAGGGAGTGGGGCTTGTCCGTATTTAC
GTTGAGGCGGGAGCCGCCGCCCTTCATTCACCCACATGGTCCTTCGAGGTGCCGCCGCCGCCGCCCCGGC
CCGCGCCTTCGCGCCACTTCGCGCCCTGCGGCGAGGCCGAGGGGTGGGGACGGTCCCCCACGCCGCCCGT
GCCTCTCCACGGAGCCCCGAGCTCGGACCGGGCCGGGCGGGCCACGCCGCACCCCCGGCCTGGGGCCTCG
GGCCGGAGTGGCGCGGAGGCTGGCGAAGATGGTGGCGGCTGCTGCGGTGAGTGCGCCCGCCCCGCCGCCG
GCTCAGGGAAACCTGTTGTGCGCTAAGCGGAGCGGCGGCGGCGGCGGGACGGGCGGGAGGGCGGGGGCCG
CGGGCCGGGTGGGTCTCGGGCCGTTGGGCGCCGGCGTGGGGCGGCCGTCCTGGCGCGCACGCGGGCCGGA
GGGGGCCCGAGGGGGCGGCGGCCCGGGCCCCGGAGAGGCCCGCCCGGCGCACACAATGGCCCTCGGGAGG
CTTCGCACGAGGCCGGCGGCCGTCCCGGGAGCGGCGGGAGCCGGGCGGGGCGCGCGGCCGCCGTGCGGGG
AAAGTTTCTCCCGGGGGCGAGAGTTAAAGCGCCTCCAGAACAAAGCGGCGGCGGCACATGGGGCAGGCCG
CGGGCCGGGAGGGGGCGCGCCCACGAGGAACCTGCGCGCGGGCGGCGTGGGCGGGCGGCACTCGGCGTCC
CCGAAACTTTGTGCGCGCCGGGCCGGGCTCCGGGACGCGGGAGCTGCGGGGCGACGGGGCCGGGGCGCCA
CCCCGCGCTCCGCGTGGGCTTTGTGTGCGGCCGCGTGGGCAGCTCCCCTCGCGGGCGAGGCGACCCCTGC
GGTCCGCCCGGGCGGCCCGGGACGCCCCGGCCCGCCCTCGGGGCGGCGCGGAGCCCCGGACGGGCGCTGG
CTGCGAGCGCGGCGCGGGAGGGCCGGGCGGGTTCGGCAGGAGCGGCGGCCCCGCCGCCATGTTCCTGCGG
GGCGGGCTGCGCGCGCCGAGGGCGGGGGGGGGGGGGACATGGCGGCGANTGCGCGGCGCCGCGATTGTTC
CCGGCTTAGGCCTCGGGCCGCGTGCGGCGAGCGCCCTGTCCGCCCCCCTCCCTCCCCCGGAGCCTGGCCG
GGGGGCGCGCGGGACACAAAGGACGGCCGGCGTGTCCGGAGCCTCCCCACGCTCGGCCCTCCGCGCCGCC
GCCGCTCGCCGCGCAGCCGCCCAGAAACGGGCGGGGGTTGGGGGGGGGGGGGAGTCTCCGNNNCCGGCGC
AGCGCGGCCCGGCTCTGACCTGCCGCCCCCTGGCGGCCGCGCGGGGAACCCACAAGGGCCGCCTGCCCCC
TTGTGCGACATGTGCTGCCGGCCCGGGCTCCATGAGCGTGGCGGGTACTTGGCAGGATCCCGTGTTCCCG
TCCGGTTTTCTCTTGATAAGCTGGCGCGGAGGGGAGAAAACTGGAGAGCGCAGCAGGGCTCGTGGTTCTT
AGGTGACCAGAGGGAAGAAAATGAGCAACGTGCCACGAGGATCACAGCAGTTGGGGAAACAACTCTTTAT
CCCGGCGTGCAGCCACGAGGTCCTGATTGGGGGAGGGGTGGTGAAGACTAGTCCTGGTTGCCCTTTTTCT
CTAGCTTGAGCTGGACAGTAGAGTTCAGGCTTGCTGCTACTCATCTTGCAGTATTTCAGGGGCACATTAA
TTCGTGCACGGATGTGAATCTTGGTGGGTTTTCAACTTTATTTTGTTACAGCGTTTTCCACCCAATACAT
TGTTGCCCTCAGGACCTTGTGGTCCTGGCTCTCTCTTTTTTTTTTTTTTTTTTTTTTTTTTTGGCAAATG
GATAGAATTGCCCCTTAGGAAGATTAAGAGAAGAGCAACTTGGAATGGGGCTCGGAAAGTGGTAGTAATT
TTGAGCAAATGTGCTTACCCTTTCTCTGTCTTCACCCCACCCCCAACCCTAGTCATACACGTGGACCTAG
CAGCACCCGAAGCATTGCCCAAGGATACTTGCTGAGAAGGAAGTTTGCCTGAGTGGGTGAGTATATTCTA
GTTTTGTAGCTAAAACTTCTTTTGAGACCTTTGGTTTTCACTTTTGTCTTTGAGCTTGTACAACATTCTT
GGTCTTTTAAGGTATGAAATAAATACAGTTTGAACTCTTGTCATAAATGAGTGAGCCACATTTTAACGTA
GTAAATCTACAGTGGCTTTTGGACACTAACCAAATAGTTGTAGACCCTTCAAGTTGGAGTCATAGAGTAT
TTCTAATTTGGGGTGATACTAAGACTTTTTTATGTTTTATGACTAATAAACTTGAAAATGACTAAACAAT
AATCATTAATCTTGTCGAGTATCTGACAATGTGGAGGACAGAAGAAAGGGATTGCTGCCTGGTCAATGTG
AGGCTTTCCTCTAAAGGTAGTACCAAGTCAGACTGCCTTCCTGATAACAGGTCTCATTTTGTAGGACCCT
TATTGTGTGTTTTTTGGGGAAGCCTACTGTAAAAGCCAACATTATAACTTCGTATAATGTATGCTATACG
AAGTTATTTTAATGGGATTGTATCTTATATTTCTTTAAGGAGTTTTTTTTTTTTTTTTAAGGCTTACATG
TGTCCAATTTGGAACTTCTGGCTATTGGCTCCTCCCCTCCCCCCCTTGGGTATAAGCTGTAATTGATGTT
TGTGACAGAATTTAGAGCTTTGGCTTTTTCCTTTTTGTCTAATTATTTATTTCAAATTTAGCAGGAATAA
AGTGAACCTCACCTTGGGACTGAAGCTGTGACCAGTCAGAATAATGTCAAAGTGCTTACAGTGCAGGTAG
TGATGTGTGCATCTACTGCAGTGAGGGCACTTGTAGCATTATGCTGACAGCTGCCTCGGTGGGAGCCACA
GTGGGCGCTGCCTCGGGCGGCACTGGCTGCGTCCAGTCGTCGGTCAGTCGGTCGCGGGGAGGGCCTGCTG
GTGCTGCGTGCTTTTTGTTCTAAGGTGCATCTAGTGCAGATAGTGAAGTAGACTAGCATCTACTGCCCTA
AGTGCTCCTTCTGGCATAAGAAGTTATGTCCTCATCCAATCCAAGTCAAGCAAGCATGTAGGGGTCTCTC
CATAGTTGTGTTTGCAGCCCTCTGTTAGTTTTGCATAGTTGCACTACAAGAAGAATGTAGTTGTGCAAAT
CTATGCAAAACTGATGGTGGCCTGCTATTTACTTCAAGTGTTGTTTTTTTTTAAACTAATTTTGTATTTT
TATTGTGTCGATGTAGAGCCTGCGTGGTGTGTGTGATGTGACAGCTTCTGTAGCACTAAAGTGCTTATAG
TGCAGGTAGTGTGTAGCCATCTACTGCATTACGAGCACTTAAAGTACTGCCAGCTGTAGAACTCCAGCCT
CGCCTGGCCATCGCCCAGCCAACTGTCCTGTTATTGAGCACTGGTCTATGGTTAGTTTTGCAGGTTTGCA
TCCAGCTGTATAATATTCTGCTGTGCAAATCCATGCAAAACTGACTGTGGTGGTGAAAAGTCTGTAGAGA
AGTAAGGGAAAATCAAACCCCTTTCTACACAGGTTGGGATTTGTCGCAATGCTGTGTTTCTCTGTATGGT
ATTGCACTTGTCCCGGCCTGTTGAGTTTGGTGGGGATTGTGACCAGAAGATGTGAAAATGACAATATTGC
TGAAGATGCCGATTTCCACTGTAAAAATGTTCACGAGCTGATGGAGTGTATGAACACATTCTGTAAACTG
TGATTTCTATTGCTTTCGTTGGTGTGTAAAACGGGATTTTTTTAATTGAAATTTGTGTTTTTAAATTGTG
GTTTGTTTTTACTGAATCATTTCATTTTCGTGTTTGCTCGCTGGATTTAGTAAGAAGTTGTGTGTGGGGG
CTTAGGTGAAGTTAAACTGCCTTTTGAACCTGGTATGACTTCAGGTTTATTTTACTCTAAAACCCATTAA
CATGAGTTAAGAAAAATGTTACTTTCTTTGGATCTCTGTTTATTAAAGTGTGACAATTCAGATGGAGTGT
TTTCTGATAAGATTATTCCTAATCCGTGAGTTCTTAACAGTTAACAGGTGGTGGCCACTCTGTTAATGTG
CACACCCTGTAAGAAAGAACTATCCTTGGACTGTTCTTACCATGTGACCCCCTCAAGGGAAAGATGGCAA
ACTGATGGTCAGTAGAGTGACAGGTACACATGACACTCGAGGGCGCGCCATAACTTCGTATAATGTATGC
TATACGAAGTTATTAGGTACTGCCGGGCCTCTTGAGGGGAATTGAAGTTCCTATACTTTCTAGAGAATAG
GAACTTCGGAATAGGAACTTCAATTCTACCGGGTAGGGGAGGCGCTTTTCCCAAGGCAGTCTGGAGCATG
CGCTTTAGCAGCCCCGCTGGGCACTTGGCGCTACACAAGTGGCCTCTGGCCTCGCACACATTCCACATCC
ACCGGTAGGCGCCAACCGGCTCCGTTCTTTGGTGGCCCCTTCGCGCCACCTTCTACTCCTCCCCTAGTCA
GGAAGTTCCCCCCCGCCCCGCAGCTCGCGTCGTGCAGGACGTGACAAATGGAAGTAGCACGTCTCACTAG
TCTCGTGCAGATGGACAGCACCGCTGAGCAATGGAAGCGGGTAGGCCTTTGGGGCAGCGGCCAATAGCAG
CTTTGCTCCTTCGCTTTCTGGGCTCAGAGGCTGGGAAGGGGTGGGTCCGGGGGCGGGCTCAGGGGCGGGC
TCAGGGGCGGGGCGGGCGCCCGAAGGTCCTCCGGAGGCCCGGCATTCTGCACGCTTCAAAAGCGCACGTC
TGCCGCGCTGTTCTCCTCTTCCTCATCTCCGGGCCTTTCGACCTGCAGCCAATATGGGATCGGCCATTGA
ACAAGATGGATTGCACGCAGGTTCTCCGGCCGCTTGGGTGGAGAGGCTATTCGGCTATGACTGGGCACAA
CAGACAATCGGCTGCTCTGATGCCGCCGTGTTCCGGCTGTCAGCGCAGGGGCGCCCGGTTCTTTTTGTCA
AGACCGACCTGTCCGGTGCCCTGAATGAACTGCAGGACGAGGCAGCGCGGCTATCGTGGCTGGCCACGAC
GGGCGTTCCTTGCGCAGCTGTGCTCGACGTTGTCACTGAAGCGGGAAGGGACTGGCTGCTATTGGGCGAA
GTGCCGGGGCAGGATCTCCTGTCATCTCACCTTGCTCCTGCCGAGAAAGTATCCATCATGGCTGATGCAA
TGCGGCGGCTGCATACGCTTGATCCGGCTACCTGCCCATTCGACCACCAAGCGAAACATCGCATCGAGCG
AGCACGTACTCGGATGGAAGCCGGTCTTGTCGATCAGGATGATCTGGACGAAGAGCATCAGGGGCTCGCG
CCAGCCGAACTGTTCGCCAGGCTCAAGGCGCGCATGCCCGACGGCGAGGATCTCGTCGTGACCCATGGCG
ATGCCTGCTTGCCGAATATCATGGTGGAAAATGGCCGCTTTTCTGGATTCATCGACTGTGGCCGGCTGGG
TGTGGCGGACCGCTATCAGGACATAGCGTTGGCTACCCGTGATATTGCTGAAGAGCTTGGCGGCGAATGG
GCTGACCGCTTCCTCGTGCTTTACGGTATCGCCGCTCCCGATTCGCAGCGCATCGCCTTCTATCGCCTTC
TTGACGAGTTCTTCTGAGGGGATCCGCTGTAAGTCTGCAGAAATTGATGATCTATTAAACAATAAAGATG
TCCACTAAAATGGAAGTTTTTCCTGTCATACTTTGTTAAGAAGGGTGAGAACAGAGTACCTACATTTTGA
ATGGAAGGATTGGAGCTACGGGGGTGGGGGTGGGGTGGGATTAGATAAATGCCTGCTCTTTACTGAAGGC
TCTTTACTATTGCTTTATGATAATGTTTCATAGTTGGATATCATAATTTAAACAAGCAAAACCAAATTAA
GGGCCAGCTCATTCCTCCCACTCATGATCTATAGATCGAAGTTCCTATACTTTCTAGAGAATAGGAACTT
CGGAATAGGAACTTCGGCGCGCCGGGATCCCTAGACCGCGGCTAGAATCGATCCTAGAAAGCTTCCTAGA
CCCGGGGGGTCGAGTGCTGGGTCTGGAGAAGCTGCAGTTAGTATTTAGGATAACAGTATATATAATATAT
AGTTCTACATTTGGGCAGCACAGTTGGTTTCAGGCTATGAATAAAAATCATTGGAGTGAAACCTAAAGAA
AAGTAAAATTAATAAGGAAGAGCTGCTAAAATCAGGTTTAAGCTGACACTATCTACAGAGCTAAAGTTTT
CCATAATATGTTGCTTTTTTTAAAAGAAATGCAAGAAGCTGACTGATGGATCCCTGAGCTGCCAGGTAAG
GATTCCACAGGCCTGGGTTTGATTGTGAGTGACCAGAATTGTACAATTATTACTAAAACAGAAACATAGT
CACTTCTGACTCCATTCTTAACATTTTTGGATTAAAACTTGTTTCAGATGACTAATGAAAACTTCCTTTA
AAACGTGATAAAGCTCTAATGTCAGCACGATCCACATGATCCATGTGCCTCCTATAAAGGAGGGGTCTGT
CACCAGTGTTACGGATTGAATGCTACGTTTATCTTCCAACATAGGAAGCCTGCCAGGTACTTTCTTCAAT
ATACTAAATTAGAAGTTTAAAATTAATAAGGTCTTAATTAGGACCTTTGGATGCTGAGCTTGTGGTAGTA
ATTGTGTTCAGAATGTTTTGAACTTAAATTGAGATTTAATTTTAGTAAGGAATGTGTGTCTTAGAGGCCT
AGTAGTGAAGAGGAGTTTTCCTAGGATTTTCCTCTCTCCTCCCTTAATTAAGCTGCTTTCTGCACTAAGG
GCTTCACGCAGCAACGCACTTGTTCAGTTCCGCACAGGGGGCTTTGCTGACTGTCTGCTCTAAAACTCTG
TTGGCAAAACAGCTGTGGTCTCTCTTAGACTTTGATTTTGTAGTAACTAGGGCATATAGTTGCTATAAGC
TTTCAGGAATGGGGGTGGGTTACTAATGTCTTATGTTATATGAAAGTAGTTAAATTTATCCTATATTAAG
AAGGAAGCATTATTGAGACTATATACTGTTGATTTTACTAAAAACTCTAAGATGTCCATTTTAACAGGCA
AACCTAGCACAGAAAACCAGCTGGATTTTCCCTGTGCATGGTTTGAAGAGTCAGTCCTACATAATTGCTG
ACACAATGCAACCTGCAACTGCCCGGAGAAAGAACAGTTCACTAAAATTTGTTGTATTTATCATCCAATT
CTGTTCTGTAACTGGTAACACTAGTTTGTCTGGCTTTAGAGAATAGGTGAATCTCTAAAACAGTAGAAAC
AGCTCAGTTGGGCAAGGGCCGTTCTAGTAGCATGCCTGCTCCTTGGAGTTTTCCAGATTATTTTGTATAG
CCTATTCCAGATTCTTGTCTAAGATTGCTTTGCTCTGTGCACTCAGAATTGGTGTGCCTTTCTATTTGTG
TAAATGATATATAATACATTGCTAGTTGTCTAGGATCTATTCAGGAAGTGCGTGCTGTGAATTTTAAAGT
ATGGGAAGATTGTTAACAAGGGTTTCAATGTTTTGTTTTTTTTTTTCTGGTAAGCTAAAATAGAACATTG
TGAGGTACCTGGTTTATTGTGGTTACAGACTTGGAATAATGTTCATTGTTTTGTGCTAATAAATTGTGTT
AAAATTTGGTGTACATATGAGCATTTTTAAATAAAGTTATTTTGTAGCACTGATGATCTTGTATCTTGTT
TTTTCCTGTAAGTGGCCCAAATATCTTTTTCTTGTTGAGGGCATGGGGAGACCAGTCTTAGCTTTAACCA
TGGAGTTTGTCTTTTGCCTTAATTTACAGGGAAGAGGAAATCATTGTGTGTCCTGATTTCAAACCTCAGA
ATAAGGAAAATTAGCAGGGTACCTTTTACAAGTTGGTCAGAAAGCAACAAATTGTGCTTGTGTGTTTGAC
TTGGGTTCTTAGGATTTTGTAGGAAAGTCTCCAGGATCAAATGCTAAGATGATGGACGACACAAAGCCTA
TCTGCCCACTCAGGACTAGAACACTGTATGTATGCTGCAGTTAAGACTTGGAGACTGCTCGGGGGAATGA
GAGGTCTAAAATGGTTATGACAACTGATGAAGCAGTGTATGACGCTCAAGGATTACTATATAGCAAAGAT
CTTAAGTCATGACAGTAAAGAAGGGCTACTAAATGCCAGTGACTTAAGAATTGAAGGCTCATGGAGTGCT
GAAAGTGCTCATGTAGCATTGGGAAAGTATGTAGGTGCAACATGAGTGCAGAATTTGTTCTTAGTAAGTA
GTGAGCATGAGTCTTTAATACAAGTTGTAGAGCTGTGTGAGACCCTGTACCAATGTTTCTTCCAAATTGA
GACTGGTCATTAGAATTTAATTCTATGGATGGAGTTAGGCTATAGCAGGAAGGAGCTAGGCCTTGCAATT
TGAGTTCTCTAAGACTTTTGATAGCAGTCTGCTCTACTTCTGTTCTTGACCATGATGCCAAGGTGGGTAC
CATGAAAGTACTGTGCGTGATTCTAGGCTCCTGCGTTCTAATATAGTAGCACCATTTGTATTTGTGAAAA
GGATGATTGGCAGTGTTTTCAGGACTCTTGGTTTTTATCTATGCATAGGTGTTAAGTAGAACTATTGGCC
TGAGTTGTCCAAAGTCATGCCTTCAATGCTTAGGAACCCCAAGGCCCGGTCTTTTAATAGGTTATACTTT
GCAGAGTCCATATGCATTCACTTTCTCTTAGGCTTATACTTGAAGCTAGCTGCAAGATAGAATTCGTTGT
GTATGCAGCACAACCTTTTTTAAAAACCACAACTATTGGGTTTTTTGCTCAGTTGCACACTTAATTGATT
CCTGTTCTACCACTCTTGACCCCATACTTGAAGTCTGCCTTGGATTCTTGTGTGGGAGCTGGGGTTCTAA
GGTGCAGGCTAGTACTTTAAAATTGTGCTAATTCTTTGATACTTTGTATCTTATTTTGACCACAGCAGTG
TGCATATACTGTCTGCCTCTTGGCTCCCTGCCTTTCACATTTTCAGGTAGTCTTATAACTTACCAGTTTT
TCTGGGCATATGTATATTAGAAGAGGATCTTCAGTAAGGAAGGCCTTTTTCAAAAACTCCTACCACCTGA
GATGTGAGAAGTGAATCTGGAGTACATTCCCAAGCCTCATTTGATGGTCATTTTTAAAAGTTGGGTGTGC
CTAGTAGCTCTGTGTGTAATAGAACAAGGCAGGCCTTCAGCAAGTTAGCAAAATGCCCTGTATTAGTGCT
GCTAGAAGGAAAAGGGCATGGGCGGTTGATGCACATAGTGGAGCAGAAGCAAATTGAGGTGGTGGATACA
TCTCTGCTTCGGGTAGTGAGGAATTCTGTTAGATTGGAATATAACTGACAGCCTCTCACTAAAAGTGAGT
TAAAGTTAACTACGGGTGAGATGATGGAAATGGTCCTTCAAAATTAGAGCTGAGTCTCCAGGACTGAAAC
CTAAGACCCTTAGCTGGCCTGAGCTTACTGGGTGCTCTGTGGAAGATTATTTCACATTGGTTAGATTTGT
CAATGCTAACTAGAACTACAAATATTTCTACAGAGGATCTCCCCACAAACAGACCTGGAACACAGGGGTT
ACATTTTTTCTGTGCCTTGAGTTCTTAGCACCTAGTAGCAAAGCAATACAGTAATTTCGGTGGTATGGTG
GTATTTGAGTTAGGTTGTTTGTGGTTTAAGAGGAAGCAGCATTTGGTTATCTTCGAATACAAAATTGTGG
CCAGTGATTCTCTTAGAGCAATGAACACCTCTGTAGTTATTCTAGTGTTAGGTTTGTAATGTGTCAGCTC
CAATTTGGAGACTGCTCTTCCAAGTTACTTGGCTAATAGATTAGTATTAGCTGGGTATGATGGCACATGC
CTTTAAACCCAGCACTTGGGAGGCAGAGGCAGGTGGATTTCTGAGTTCCAGGCCAGAGTTCCAGGACAGC
TAGGGTTACACAGAAACCCTGTCTCGAACCCCGCCCCCAAAGGGGGGTGGTGGTGTTTCTCTCATTATTT
AACAAGTATGTTTTCCCAGAATTAATGAGAACTAGTGTCCAGTTCACCAAGAGGTACCAGGAATATCCAA
ATCTCGGGCCTATGCCTTATAAATTATTTCTGGTGCTACTGAATAAGGAAAGCTACTTGGGCTGAGGCAC
AGATACTGTGAAAACGTTACTTGCCTAGTTAAAACATTAGAAGACAGACCTTTGTGGGCTGCAGTTGTCC
TTATTGAGGGTTGATGTGAGGAGGAAGGATATAGGTAGGTAGTGACTTGTGAGTGCAGCTGAGCAAGCTT
GATATCGAATTCCTGCAGCCCGGGGGGGTCGACGCGGCCGCCATGGTCATAGCTGTTTGACGTCAGGTGG
CACTTTTCGGGGAAATGTGCGCGGAACCCCTATTTGTTTATTTTTCTAAATACATTCAAATATGTATCCG
CTCATGAGACAATAACCCTGATAAATGCTTCAATAATATTGAAAAAGGAAGAGTATGAGTATTCAACATT
TCCGTGTCGCCCTTATTCCCTTTTTTGCGGCATTTTGCCTTCCTGTTTTTGCTCACCCAGAAACGCTGGT
GAAAGTAAAAGATGCTGAAGATCAGTTGGGTGCACGAGTGGGTTACATCGAACTGGATCTCAACAGCGGT
AAGATCCTTGAGAGTTTTCGCCCCGAAGAACGTTTTCCAATGATGAGCACTTTTAAAGTTCTGCTATGTG
GCGCGGTATTATCCCGTATTGACGCCGGGCAAGAGCAACTCGGTCGCCGCATACACTATTCTCAGAATGA
CTTGGTTGAGTACTCACCAGTCACAGAAAAGCATCTTACGGATGGCATGACAGTAAGAGAATTATGCAGT
GCTGCCATAACCATGAGTGATAACACTGCGGCCAACTTACTTCTGACAACGATCGGAGGACCGAAGGAGC
TAACCGCTTTTTTGCACAACATGGGGGATCATGTAACTCGCCTTGATCGTTGGGAACCGGAGCTGAATGA
AGCCATACCAAACGACGAGCGTGACACCACGATGCCTGTAGCAATGGCAACAACGTTGCGCAAACTATTA
ACTGGCGAACTACTTACTCTAGCTTCCCGGCAACAATTAATAGACTGGATGGAGGCGGATAAAGTTGCAG
GACCACTTCTGCGCTCGGCCCTTCCGGCTGGCTGGTTTATTGCTGATAAATCTGGAGCCGGTGAGCGTGG
GTCTCGCGGTATCATTGCAGCACTGGGGCCAGATGGTAAGCCCTCCCGTATCGTAGTTATCTACACGACG
GGGAGTCAGGCAACTATGGATGAACGAAATAGACAGATCGCTGAGATAGGTGCCTCACTGATTAAGCATT
GGTAACTGTCAGACCAAGTTTACTCATATATACTTTAGATTGATTTAAAACTTCATTTTTAATTTAAAAG
GATCTAGGTGAAGATCCTTTTTGATAATCTCATGACCAAAATCCCTTAACGTGAGTTTTCGTTCCACTGA
GCGTCAGACCCCGTAGAAAAGATCAAAGGATCTTCTTGAGATCCTTTTTTTCTGCGCGTAATCTGCTGCT
TGCAAACAAAAAAACCACCGCTACCAGCGGTGGTTTGTTTGCCGGATCAAGAGCTACCAACTCTTTTTCC
GAAGGTAACTGGCTTCAGCAGAGCGCAGATACCAAATACTGTCCTTCTAGTGTAGCCGTAGTTAGGCCAC
CACTTCAAGAACTCTGTAGCACCGCCTACATACCTCGCTCTGCTAATCCTGTTACCAGTGGCTGCTGCCA
GTGGCGATAAGTCGTGTCTTACCGGGTTGGACTCAAGACGATAGTTACCGGATAAGGCGCAGCGGTCGGG
CTGAACGGGGGGTTCGTGCACACAGCCCAGCTTGGAGCGAACGACCTACACCGAACTGAGATACCTACAG
CGTGAGCATTGAGAAAGCGCCACGCTTCCCGAAGGGAGAAAGGCGGACAGGTATCCGGTAAGCGGCAGGG
TCGGAACAGGAGAGCGCACGAGGGAGCTTCCAGGGGGAAACGCCTGGTATCTTTATAGTCCTGTCGGGTT
TCGCCACCTCTGACTTGAGCGTCGATTTTTGTGATGCTCGTCAGGGGGGCGGAGCCTATGGAAAAACGCC
AGCAACGCGGCCTTTTTACGGTTCCTGGCCTTTTGCCGGTCCGCTCTAGAACTACGATCCAGACATGATA
AGATACATTGATGAGTTTGGACAAACCACAACTAGAATGCAGTGAAAAAAATGCTTTATTTGTGAAATTT
GTGATGCTATTGCTTTATTTGTAACCATTATAAGCTGCAATAAACAAGTTAGATCCTAGTGGATCTGCAT
TCCACCACTGCTCCCATTCATCAGTTCCATAGGTTGGAATCTAAAATACACAAACAATTAGGAATCAGTA
GTTTAACACATTATACACTTAAAAATTTTATATTTACCTTAGAGCTTTAAATCTCTGTAGGTAGTTTGTC
CAATTATGTCACACCACAGAAGTAAGGTTTCCTTCACAAAGAGATCGCCTGACACGATTTCCTGCACAGG
CTTGAGCCATATACTCATACATCGCATCTTGGCCACGTTTTCCACGGGTTTCAAAATTAATCTCAAGTTC
TACGCTTAACGCTTTCGCCTGTTCCCAGTTATTAATATATTCAACGCTAGAACTCCCCTCAGCGAAGGGA
AGGCTGAGCACTACACGCGAAGCACCATCACCGAACCTTTTGATAAACTCTTCCGTTCCGACTTGCTCCA
TCAACGGTTCAGTGAGACTTAAACCTAACTCTTTCTTAATAGTTTCGGCATTATCCACTTTTAGTGCGAG
AACCTTCGTCAGTCCTGGATACGTCACTTTGACCACGCCTCCAGCTTTTCCAGAGAGCGGGTTTTCATTA
TCTACAGAGTATCCCGCAGCGTCGTATTTATTGTCGGTACTATAAAACCCTTTCCAATCATCGTCATAAT
TTCCTTGTGTACCAGATTTTGGCTTTTGTATACCTTTTTGAATGGAATCTACATAACCAGGTTTAGTCCC
GTGGTACGAAGAAAAGTTTTCCATCACAAAAGATTTAGAAGAATCAACAACATCATCAGGGTCCATGGCG
AGGACCTGCAGGTCGCAGATCCTGAACGGCAGAGGTTACGGCAGTTTGTCTCTCCCCCTTCCGGGAGCCA
CCTTCTTCTCCAACCGTCCCGGTCGCGCTCTCGGCGCTTCTGAGGAGAGAACTGGCTGAGTGACGCCCTT
TATAGATTCGCCCTTGTGTCCCGCCCTTCCTTTCCCGCCCTCCCTTGCGCTACGGGGCCGCCCGCACCGG
CCTACACGGAGCGCGCGCGGCGGAGTTGTTCGGTCCG
Features (pLannotate 1.2.2; 22 found; start..end, strand, type, name):
      8..25      -  CDS            lacZα (fragment): LacZα fragment of β-galactosidase; lacZ fragment
   3264..3297    -  protein_bind   loxP: Cre-mediated recombination occurs in the 8-bp core sequence (GCATACAT). Cre recombinase
   3537..3614    +  ncRNA          mir-17: Accession: RF00051 - mir-17 microRNA precursor family
   3720..3801    +  ncRNA          mir-17: Accession: RF00051 - mir-17 microRNA precursor family
   3869..3940    +  ncRNA          mir-19 (fragment): Accession: RF00245 - mir-19 microRNA precursor family
   4036..4112    +  ncRNA          mir-17: Accession: RF00051 - mir-17 microRNA precursor family
   4176..4250    +  ncRNA          mir-19: Accession: RF00245 - mir-19 microRNA precursor family
   4290..4369    +  ncRNA          mir-92: Accession: RF00464 - mir-92 microRNA precursor family
   4950..4983    -  protein_bind   loxP: Cre-mediated recombination occurs in the 8-bp core sequence (GCATACAT). Cre recombinase
   5014..5061    -  protein_bind   FRT: FLP-mediated recombination occurs in the 8-bp core sequence TCTAGAAA (Turan and Bode, 2011). FLP recombinase from the Saccharomyces cerevisiae 2μ plasmid
   5071..5570    +  promoter       PGK promoter: mouse phosphoglycerate kinase 1 promoter
   5584..6387    +  CDS            NeoR/KanR: aminoglycoside phosphotransferase from Tn5; aph(3')-II (or nptII); confers resistance to neomycin, kanamycin, and G418 (Geneticin®)
   6397..6687    +  polyA_signal   PGK poly(A) signal (fragment): mouse phosphoglycerate kinase 1 polyadenylation signal
   6688..6735    -  protein_bind   FRT: FLP-mediated recombination occurs in the 8-bp core sequence TCTAGAAA (Turan and Bode, 2011). FLP recombinase from the Saccharomyces cerevisiae 2μ plasmid
  11055..11086   -  misc_feature   MCS (fragment): pBluescript multiple cloning site
  11150..11254   +  promoter       AmpR promoter: bla
  11255..12115   +  CDS            AmpR: β-lactamase; bla; confers resistance to ampicillin, carbenicillin, and related antibiotics
  12286..12874   +  rep_origin     ori: high-copy-number ColE1/pMB1/pBR322/pUC origin of replication
  12936..13070   -  polyA_signal   SV40 poly(A) signal: SV40 polyadenylation signal
  13131..13197   -  intron         small t intron: SV40 (simian virus 40) small t antigen intron
  13199..13272   -  CDS            small t antigen (fragment): SV40 (simian virus 40) small t antigen
  13275..13847   -  CDS            DTA: diphtheria toxin fragment A; Corynebacterium diphtheriae tox
