[The description below was written by a language model from this plasmid's Addgene catalogue record and pLannotate feature annotations shown in this document.]
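Description:
pKO-II-miR-17~92 is a mouse gene-targeting vector built on the pKOII backbone and designed to create a conditional (Cre/lox) allele of the miR-17~92 microRNA cluster by homologous recombination. It is maintained in E. coli through a high-copy ColE1/pUC-type origin and an ampicillin resistance gene. The full depositor sequence is about 14.1 kb, and the catalogue lists a mouse genomic insert of roughly 7.8 kb from the Mir17 locus.

The annotated core of the insert contains six microRNA precursor hairpins belonging to the mir-17, mir-19 and mir-92 families, which matches the organisation of the cluster. These are bracketed by two loxP sites in the same orientation, so Cre recombinase should excise the whole cluster from a correctly targeted allele. Immediately downstream of the second loxP site lies a positive selection cassette in which the mouse PGK promoter drives NeoR, followed by a PGK polyadenylation signal. This cassette allows G418 selection of transfected cells and is flanked by FRT sites, so FLP recombinase can remove it once targeting is confirmed. The unannotated stretches on either side of the floxed region and neo cassette presumably serve as the homology arms, although the feature table does not label them.

Outside these regions, a diphtheria toxin A fragment cassette with an SV40 small t intron and poly(A) signal provides negative selection against random integrants that retain vector sequence; its promoter is not annotated. The associated publication indicates use in generating mice with targeted deletion of miR-17~92 to study the functions of this family of microRNA clusters.
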