Addgene plasmid #19029: pKO-II-miR-17~92
Depositing lab: Tyler Jacks. Depositing organization: Massachusetts Institute of Technology. Publication: Targeted deletion reveals essential and overlapping functions of the miR-17 through 92 family of miRNA clusters. Ventura A, Young AG, Winslow MM, Lintault L, Meissner A, Erkeland SJ, Newman J, Bronson RT, Crowley D, Stone JR, Jaenisch R, Sharp PA, Jacks T. Cell. 2008 Mar 7. 132(5):875-86. 10.1016/j.cell.2008.02.019 PubMed 18329372.
Backbone
  Vector backbone: pKOII
  Vector type: Mouse Targeting, Cre/Lox
  Selectable markers: Neomycin (select with G418)
Growth in bacteria
  Bacterial resistance: Ampicillin, 100 μg/mL
  Growth temperature: 37°C
  Growth strain: DH5alpha
  Growth instructions: DH5alpha
  Copy number: Unknown
Gene/Insert
  Gene/Insert name: microRNA 17-92 (alt name: Mirn17)
  Species: M. musculus (mouse)
  Insert size (bp): 7787
  Entrez Gene: Mir17 (a.k.a. Mirn17, mir-17, mmu-mir-17)
  Cloning method: Restriction Enzyme
  Sequencing primers: 5′ n/a; 3′ n/a
Terms and licenses: Academic/Nonprofit Terms; Industry Terms: Not Available to Industry
How to cite: pKO-II-miR-17~92 was a gift from Tyler Jacks (Addgene plasmid # 19029 ; http://n2t.net/addgene:19029 ; RRID:Addgene_19029)
