>Addgene plasmid #19029 | pKO-II-miR-17~92 | addgene partial sequence | sequence record 24868 | MSCR-rev
AGAGACCCNCCCGNNCCNNNCNNNTANAGNAANNNNNNNNNNNNNNNGTANAANTGGANGTTCCNNNTNC
GNAACTNCCGTACTTCTCGTACCNNGCTATANGCAACATTCNCATTCCCCTNCAAGNAGGCCCNGCCGAA
CCTAANAACATTCGATATANGGATAGAATTATACCGAAGTNTATNGCGCGNCCNTNAAGGGTGANGTGTA
CCTGGNACGNTACGGANGATGAGNNTGCCNGCTTTCNCTTGTGNGNGGNCANATGNGNGACAACAGNCCA
NGGNTAGNTNGTGCCTNCTGGGTGNGNACATTAACAGANTGNCCNCCAGNTGTTANNTGNTAACAACTCN
CNGATTANGNGTNACCTTNTCAGAGAANNCTCCATCNGANNTGTCNGNCNTGAGTAAACNTAGNTCNTCA
GAAAGNANCGTTTTTNTTANCTCCTGTTAATGGGTTTTACANTAAAAGAAACCTGANGTCATNCCANGTT
CANAANGCAGTTTAAANTCACCTAATCCCCCANGNNCTGCTTCTTNCTAAATNCCTCCNGCATCCGNGAN
GATGNNANGATTCNNTACAGACTGACCGNCATTTGACNANCACCACATTTCNANTAAGACAATCCCGTTT
TACGCGNGCATNNAAAGCTGCANCAANTCACTATTGACNNNGGGTNTTNANACACTCCGTAGGCNTCGTG
NGCATTTTCNCATGGGAAATCGGGACCNTCCCTCATANNTGACNGTTTCTGNCTTCGGCGTCCGNTATTN
GACCNAAATNCTNANGCCGGCNAAANNCTCGCNTCCNNCCTTANNANCNCACCATTGCCANNACCCCCGA
NCTGCTNNGTGATGGG
